>Addgene plasmid #69060 | pLPC-L647RLaminA | addgene partial sequence | sequence record 131105 | pLPC-3 5'-CTTGCCAAACCTACAGGT-3'
AATCTTTTATTTTATCGGCCCTCTAGATGCATGCTCGAGGTCGACGGTATCGATAAGCTTGATATCGAAT
TCTTACATGATGCTGCAGTTCTGGGGGCTCTGGGTTCGGGGGCTGGAGTTGCCCAGGCGGTAGGAACGCG
TGACCAGATTGTCCCCGAAGCTGCCACCCCCACTGCCCCCCACACTGCGGTAGCTGCGAGTGACCGTGAC
ACTGGAGGCAGAAGAGCCAGAGGAGATGGGTCCGCCCACCTGGGCTCCTGAGCCGCTGGCAGATGCCTTG
TCGGCAGGCTGCCCGCAGGTCCCGCACAGCACGGTGCGCGAGCGCAGGTTGTACTCAGCGGGGTCCCCCG
AGCTGCTGCAGTGGGAGCCGTGGTGGTGATGGAGCAGGTCATCTCCATCCTCATCCTCGTCGTCCTCAAC
CACAGTCACTGAGCGCACCAGCTTGCGCATGGCCACTTCTTCCCCAGTGGAGTTGATGAGAGCCGTACGC
AGGCTGTTCCCGCAGCCCCAGGTGTTCTGTGCCTTCCACACCAGGTCGGTAGGGGGGCTGTGGGTGGCCC
CAGCTCCTGCAGCCCAGATCGTCACCACCTGCCCAGCCTTCAGGGTGAACTTTGGTGGGAACCGGTAAGT
CAGCAAGGGATCATCTCCATTCTGGCGCTTGATCTGCCAATTGCCCATGGACTGGTCCTCATTGGACTTG
TTGCGCAGCCGGACAAACTTGCCCTCCTCATCCACCTCCTCCACGGCCACGCGCCCGCTAGTGCGTGCGT
GCTGTGAGAAGCTGCTGCGGCTCTCAGTGGACTCCAGTTTGCGCTT
