>Addgene plasmid #69060 | pLPC-L647RLaminA | addgene partial sequence | sequence record 132860 | pLPC-5 5'-TAGGCGTGTACGGTGGGA-3'
ATAGGGAGACCCAAGCTTGGTACCGAGCTCGGATCCACCATGGAGACCCCGTCCCAGCGGCGCGCCACCC
GCAGCGGGGCGCAGGCCAGCTCCACTCCGCTGTCGCCCACCCGCATCACCCGGCTGCAGGAGAAGGAGGA
CCTGCAGGAGCTCAATGATCGCTTGGCGGTCTACATCGACCGTGTGCGCTCGCTGGAAACGGAGAACGCA
GGGCTGCGCCTTCGCATCACCGAGTCTGAAGAGGTGGTCAGCCGCGAGGTGTCCGGCATCAAGGCCGCCT
ACGAGGCCGAGCTCGGGGATGCCCGCAAGACCCTTGACTCAGTAGCCAAGGAGCGCGCCCGCCTGCAGCT
GGAGCTGAGCAAAGTGCGTGAGGAGTTTAAGGAGCTGAAAGCGCGCAATACCAAGAAGGAGGGTGACCTG
ATAGCTGCTCAGGCTCGGCTGAAGGACCTGGAGGCTCTGCTGAACTCCAAGGAGGCCGCACTGAGCACTG
CTCTCAGTGAGAAGCGCACGCTGGAGGGCGAGCTGCATGATCTGCGGGGCCAGGTGGCCAAGCTTGAGGC
AGCCCTAGGTGAGGCCAAGAAGCAACTTCAGGATGAGATGCTGCGGCGGGTGGATGCTGAGAACAGGCTG
CAGACCATGAAGGAGGAACTGGACTTCCAGAAGAACATCTACAGTGAGGAGCTGCGTGAGACCAAGCGCC
GTCATGAGACCCGACTGGTGGAGATTGACAATGGGAAGCAGCGTGAGTTTGAGAGCCGGCTGGCGGATGC
GCTGCA
