[The description below was written by a language model from this plasmid's Addgene catalogue record.]
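Description:
pLPC-L647RLaminA is a retroviral mammalian expression plasmid built on the pLPC backbone and carrying a mutant form of human lamin A (LMNA). It is propagated in E. coli as a high-copy plasmid under ampicillin selection, and it provides puromycin resistance for selecting transduced or transfected mammalian cells. As a retroviral vector it is meant to be packaged into viral particles in a suitable packaging cell line, so that the expression cassette integrates stably into target cells. The record includes no feature table, so the LTRs, packaging signal, origin of replication and the arrangement of the puromycin cassette are not individually documented here.

The insert is a roughly 2 kb human lamin A coding sequence, expressed from a CMV promoter, in which leucine 647 is replaced by arginine. No epitope tag or fluorescent fusion is listed, and the cloning method is recorded as unknown. From general knowledge of lamin A biology, residue 647 lies next to the site where the ZMPSTE24 protease performs the final cleavage of prelamin A, and an L647R change is commonly used to block that step so that a permanently farnesylated prelamin A accumulates; the record itself states only the amino-acid change and not this consequence. The associated publication concerns mutant lamin A and its link between prophase and a p53-independent senescence program, which indicates that the construct is used for stable expression of this lamin A mutant in cultured mammalian cells to study nuclear lamina defects, mitotic progression and cellular senescence.
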