Addgene plasmid #69060: pLPC-L647RLaminA
Purpose: encodes a lamin A mutant with Leucine 647 mutated to an Arginin
Depositing lab: Gerardo Ferbeyre. Depositing organization: University of Montreal. Publication: Mutant lamin A links prophase to a p53 independent senescence program. Moiseeva O, Lessard F, Acevedo-Aquino M, Vernier M, Tsantrizos YS, Ferbeyre G. Cell Cycle. 2015 Aug 3;14(15):2408-21. doi: 10.1080/15384101.2015.1053671. Epub 2015 Jun 1. PubMed 26029982.
Backbone
  Vector backbone: pLPC
  Vector type: Mammalian Expression, Retroviral
  Selectable markers: Puromycin
Growth in bacteria
  Bacterial resistance: Ampicillin, 100 μg/mL
  Growth temperature: 37°C
  Growth strain: DH5alpha
  Copy number: High Copy
Gene/Insert
  Gene/Insert name: LaminA
  Species: H. sapiens (human)
  Insert size (bp): 1995
  Mutation: Lamin A with Leucine 647 mutated to Arginine
  Entrez Gene: LMNA (a.k.a. CDCD1, CDDC, CMD1A, CMT2B1, EMD2, FPL, FPLD, FPLD2, HGPS, IDC, LDP1, LFP, LGMD1B, LMN1, LMNC, LMNL1, MADA, PRO1)
  Promoter: CMV
  Cloning method: Unknown
  Sequencing primers: 5′ taggcgtgtacggtggga; 3′ acctgtaggtttggcaag
Terms and licenses: Academic/Nonprofit Terms; Industry Terms: Not Available to Industry
How to cite: pLPC-L647RLaminA was a gift from Gerardo Ferbeyre (Addgene plasmid # 69060 ; http://n2t.net/addgene:69060 ; RRID:Addgene_69060)
